>Addgene plasmid #87685 | pCasX1 | addgene full sequence | sequence record 175056 | Addgene NGS Result
TGTAAAAGGGTTTACAGTGCAGATCTCCTTATAATTATTGAAAATGTGTTTCGTTACTCTTAATATTCGA
GAATTTCGACTTCCGGAACTCATTGATATATCTGGGTTGTTGGTATTTGAAGGTATCTCCGATAAGTAAA
ACGCATCAAAGTATTAAATACTCGTATTGCTGTTCGATTATATTTGAAGGTATCTCCGATAAGTAAAACG
CATCAAAGGCCGCTCTGAAAAAGGAAAAGCTCGGACTAAAATTATATTTGGGCGGGAAGCAACGTAAAGC
CTTCTTTTCTTGCTGCATCTCTCAGTTTTGAATCAAGGCAGACGAAATAATGACCTTTTGGCCTTTTTCC
TGCCCATACGAGCGCGGCAGATAGTTGCAAGGCATCTGCGGCACTAGAGTCACACTGGCTCACCTTCGGG
TGGGCCTTTCTGCGTTTATACCTAGGGATATATTCCGCTTCCTCGCTCACTGACTCGCTACGCTCGGTCG
TTCGACTGCGGCGAGCGGAAATGGCTTACGAACGGGGCGGAGATTTCCTGGAAGATGCCAGGAAGATACT
TAACAGGGAAGTGAGAGGGCCGCGGCAAAGCCGTTTTTCCATAGGCTCCGCCCCCCTGACAAGCATCACG
AAATCTGACGCTCAAATCAGTGGTGGCGAAACCCGACAGGACTATAAAGATACCAGGCGTTTCCCCCTGG
CGGCTCCCTCGTGCGCTCTCCTGTTCCTGCCTTTCGGTTTACCGGTGTCATTCCGCTGTTATGGCCGCGT
TTGTCTCATTCCACGCCTGACACTCAGTTCCGGGTAGGCAGTTCGCTCCAAGCTGGACTGTATGCACGAA
CCCCCCGTTCAGTCCGACCGCTGCGCCTTATCCGGTAACTATCGTCTTGAGTCCAACCCGGAAAGACATG
CAAAAGCACCACTGGCAGCAGCCACTGGTAATTGATTTAGAGGAGTTAGTCTTGAAGTCATGCGCCGGTT
AAGGCTAAACTGAAAGGACAAGTTTTGGTGACTGCGCTCCTCCAAGCCAGTTACCTCGGTTCAAAGAGTT
GGTAGCTCAGAGAACCTTCGAAAAACCGCCCTGCAAGGCGGTTTTTTCGTTTTCAGAGCAAGAGATTACG
CGCAGACCAAAACGATCTCAAGAAGATCATCTTATTAATCAGATAAAATATTTCTAGATTTCAGTGCAAT
TTATCTCTTCAAATGTAGCACCTGAAGTCAGCCCCATACGATATAAGTTGTTACTAGTGCTTGGATTCTC
ACCAATAAAAAACGCCCGGCGGCAACCGAGCGTTCTGAACAAATCCAGATGGAGTTCTGAGGTCATTACT
GGATCTATCAACAGGAGTCCAAGCGAGCTCGATATCAAATTACGCCCCGCCCTGCCACTCATCGCAGTAC
TGTTGTAATTCATTAAGCATTCTGCCGACATGGAAGCCATCACAAACGGCATGATGAACCTGAATCGCCA
GCGGCATCAGCACCTTGTCGCCTTGCGTATAATATTTGCCCATGGTGAAAACGGGGGCGAAGAAGTTGTC
CATATTGGCCACGTTTAAATCAAAACTGGTGAAACTCACCCAGGGATTGGCTGAGACGAAAAACATATTC
TCAATAAACCCTTTAGGGAAATAGGCCAGGTTTTCACCGTAACACGCCACATCTTGCGAATATATGTGTA
GAAACTGCCGGAAATCGTCGTGGTATTCACTCCAGAGCGATGAAAACGTTTCAGTTTGCTCATGGAAAAC
GGTGTAACAAGGGTGAACACTATCCCATATCACCAGCTCACCGTCTTTCATTGCCATACGAAATTCCGGA
TGAGCATTCATCAGGCGGGCAAGAATGTGAATAAAGGCCGGATAAAACTTGTGCTTATTTTTCTTTACGG
TCTTTAAAAAGGCCGTAATATCCAGCTGAACGGTCTGGTTATAGGTACATTGAGCAACTGACTGAAATGC
CTCAAAATGTTCTTTACGATGCCATTGGGATATATCAACGGTGGTATATCCAGTGATTTTTTTCTCCATT
TTAGCTTCCTTAGCTCCTGAAAATCTCGATAACTCAAAAAATACGCCCGGTAGTGATCTTATTTCATTAT
GGTGAAAGTTGGAACCTCTTACGTGCCGATCAACGTCTCATTTTCGCCAGATATCGACGCAATGTATTAT
GCAGCACATGCCCCTTTAAAATCAGAAGGAATTGATGTCATCAAGCACTCAGCCGTTGAATCAGCCTTCG
GGTATTACTTTGCGAAGACTGGAAAGATTAATCCCAAACACCACAGGATGCTAATAGACGCAAGAAAGAT
TCGTGAAATAGCCGATTATGATATTCAGGAAGAGATTGTTGAGCCAACTGCATCGCTAAAAATTAAAGAG
GGGAAGTCTTTTTTGTCTGCAATCAGAAAAATTCTTGGCAGCCTGTAGCAATGGACTTGACAAGCGAAGT
GGGACTGTCCAGGATTTACGGACAGAGCGAAGCGGAGTCCCGAATCCAATGGTTGTGGTTTGCGGGCAGG
CATTATTTTCGTTTTATAATCTGGAAAGAAAAAAGGAAAACCCCTTATGGAGAAGCGTATTAACAAGATT
CGTAAGAAGTTATCGGCTGATAATGCCACAAAACCTGTAAGCCGCTCAGGACCTATGAAAACGCTTTTAG
TTCGTGTTATGACAGATGATCTGAAAAAACGTCTTGAGAAGCGTCGTAAAAAGCCGGAGGTCATGCCTCA
AGTCATTTCGAATAATGCCGCCAATAATTTACGTATGCTTCTTGATGACTATACAAAGATGAAAGAAGCA
ATCCTGCAAGTCTACTGGCAAGAGTTCAAAGATGATCATGTAGGTTTGATGTGTAAGTTTGCACAGCCCG
CTAGTAAAAAGATCGACCAAAACAAGTTAAAGCCAGAGATGGACGAGAAAGGGAATCTTACCACTGCCGG
GTTCGCTTGCTCTCAATGCGGCCAACCGCTGTTCGTATATAAGCTGGAGCAAGTTTCAGAAAAGGGTAAG
GCATACACAAATTATTTCGGACGTTGCAACGTCGCTGAGCACGAGAAGCTTATTCTTTTAGCCCAGCTGA
AACCAGAGAAGGACTCTGATGAAGCGGTTACCTACTCCTTGGGAAAGTTCGGACAGCGCGCTCTTGACTT
TTATTCCATCCACGTGACAAAGGAAAGTACACACCCCGTCAAACCACTGGCCCAAATTGCAGGGAACCGC
TACGCGAGCGGGCCAGTGGGAAAAGCATTGTCAGACGCTTGTATGGGCACGATTGCTTCCTTTCTTAGTA
AATACCAGGATATTATCATTGAACATCAAAAGGTAGTTAAGGGGAACCAGAAGCGTCTGGAAAGCTTACG
TGAACTTGCAGGGAAAGAGAACCTTGAGTACCCATCGGTCACATTGCCTCCGCAGCCGCACACAAAGGAG
GGTGTCGATGCTTATAACGAGGTGATTGCACGCGTACGCATGTGGGTAAATTTGAATCTGTGGCAGAAGT
TGAAACTGTCGCGTGATGACGCCAAACCTCTTTTACGCCTGAAGGGCTTCCCCTCATTTCCAGTCGTAGA
GCGCCGTGAAAATGAAGTAGACTGGTGGAATACTATCAACGAAGTAAAAAAGCTGATTGACGCGAAGCGC
GACATGGGACGCGTGTTTTGGAGCGGCGTTACTGCTGAAAAGCGCAACACCATCCTTGAAGGATACAACT
ATTTACCCAACGAGAACGATCATAAAAAGCGCGAGGGCAGTTTAGAGAATCCGAAGAAGCCGGCCAAACG
TCAGTTTGGCGACCTTTTATTATACCTGGAAAAGAAATATGCGGGTGACTGGGGCAAAGTGTTCGATGAA
GCCTGGGAGCGCATTGACAAGAAAATCGCTGGTCTGACGTCGCACATTGAGCGCGAGGAAGCTCGTAACG
CAGAAGACGCCCAATCCAAAGCGGTCCTGACAGACTGGCTGCGCGCTAAGGCGTCCTTTGTTCTTGAGCG
TTTAAAAGAGATGGACGAAAAGGAATTCTATGCCTGTGAGATTCAATTACAAAAGTGGTATGGTGACTTA
CGCGGGAACCCCTTTGCTGTAGAGGCTGAGAATCGTGTAGTGGACATTTCAGGTTTCAGCATCGGATCGG
ATGGACATTCTATCCAATATCGTAACCTTCTTGCATGGAAATATTTGGAGAATGGTAAGCGCGAGTTCTA
TCTGCTTATGAACTACGGGAAAAAAGGACGTATTCGCTTCACCGATGGTACAGACATTAAAAAAAGTGGC
AAATGGCAAGGGTTGTTATATGGGGGTGGCAAAGCAAAGGTTATCGATTTAACGTTTGATCCCGATGATG
AGCAGCTGATTATCTTGCCTTTAGCTTTCGGAACCCGCCAGGGCCGTGAATTTATCTGGAACGACTTGCT
TTCTCTTGAGACAGGACTTATCAAACTTGCGAATGGACGCGTGATCGAAAAGACTATTTACAATAAAAAG
ATCGGTCGCGATGAGCCGGCCCTGTTTGTCGCCTTAACATTCGAGCGTCGCGAAGTTGTTGATCCGTCAA
ATATCAAGCCGGTAAACTTAATCGGGGTCGATCGTGGTGAAAATATCCCGGCAGTAATCGCTCTTACAGA
CCCAGAAGGCTGCCCCTTACCCGAGTTCAAGGACTCATCCGGCGGTCCAACAGACATCCTTCGCATTGGC
GAAGGATATAAAGAGAAACAGCGTGCAATCCAGGCAGCAAAAGAAGTGGAACAACGTCGCGCCGGAGGCT
ACAGCCGCAAATTTGCGTCAAAATCGCGTAACTTGGCAGATGATATGGTCCGCAACAGCGCCCGTGATTT
GTTTTACCACGCGGTGACACATGACGCTGTTTTAGTTTTTGAGAACTTGTCACGTGGGTTCGGACGTCAG
GGAAAACGCACCTTCATGACTGAGCGCCAATACACAAAAATGGAAGACTGGTTGACGGCTAAACTGGCTT
ACGAGGGGCTTACTAGTAAAACGTATTTGTCGAAAACTCTTGCTCAGTACACCTCTAAAACTTGTTCTAA
CTGCGGGTTCACGATTACCACAGCGGACTACGATGGCATGCTGGTACGCCTTAAAAAGACGAGCGACGGG
TGGGCAACGACATTGAACAATAAAGAACTTAAGGCCGAGGGACAAATCACCTACTATAATCGTTATAAGC
GCCAGACGGTAGAAAAAGAGTTAAGCGCCGAACTTGACCGCCTGAGCGAGGAGAGTGGGAACAACGACAT
TTCAAAATGGACTAAGGGGCGCCGTGACGAGGCTTTGTTTTTGCTGAAGAAACGTTTCTCCCATCGTCCC
GTACAAGAGCAGTTCGTTTGCTTAGATTGTGGCCATGAAGTTCATGCTGATGAACAGGCTGCTTTAAATA
TCGCGCGTTCCTGGTTGTTTCTTAATAGTAACTCAACTGAGTTCAAATCATATAAGTCAGGGAAACAGCC
GTTTGTGGGAGCATGGCAGGCTTTTTATAAACGCCGCCTGAAGGAGGTCTGGAAGCCGAATGCTTGATAT
TGCCGATAAGCACCGTATTTTTCTTGACTGCAATCTGTCATAAGTAGTAAATTACATCTGGCGCGTTTAT
TCCATTACTTTGGAGCCAGTCCCAGCGACTATGTCGTATGGACGAAGCGCTTATTTATCGGAGATAGCTC
CGGGTGCAAACTCGGAGCTGTTTTTTTACGAAACAGCTAATTTTAGCCAAAAGTTCTTTGAAAACCTGAT
ATTACGGTTTTTTTGTT
Features (pLannotate 1.2.2; 6 found; start..end, strand, type, name):
    407..434     +  terminator     T7Te terminator: phage T7 early transcription terminator
    453..508     -  rep_origin     RSF ori (fragment): Plasmids containing the RSF 1030 origin of replication can be propagated in E. coli cells that contain additional plasmids with compatible origins.
    596..1141    -  rep_origin     p15A ori: Plasmids containing the medium-copy-number p15A origin of replication can be propagated in E. coli cells that contain a second plasmid with the ColE1 origin.
   1255..1349    -  terminator     lambda t0 terminator: transcription terminator from phage lambda
   1373..2029    -  CDS            cat: CAT_ECOLX - Experimental evidence at protein level: Swiss-Prot protein existence level 1. This enzyme is an effector of chloramphenicol resistance in bacteria. From Escherichia coli. This protein is used as a marker in many commonly used cloning vectors, such as pACYC184.
   2030..2132    -  promoter       cat promoter: promoter of the E. coli cat gene encoding chloramphenicol acetyltransferase
