[The description below was written by a language model from this plasmid's Addgene catalogue record and pLannotate feature annotations shown in this document.]
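Description:
pCasX1 is a bacterial expression plasmid built on a p15A backbone and carrying the CasX locus from an uncultivated Deltaproteobacteria organism. The catalogue lists a total size of 5,781 bp, while the sequenced record is 5,757 nt. It replicates in E. coli from the p15A origin, which the repository lists as low copy. This origin is compatible with ColE1-type plasmids, so pCasX1 can be maintained in the same cell as a second plasmid. Selection is by chloramphenicol, conferred by the cat (chloramphenicol acetyltransferase) gene driven by its own cat promoter and followed by a lambda t0 terminator. The annotation also picks up a phage T7 early (T7Te) terminator and a short fragment matching the RSF origin next to p15A. That fragment is probably a partial sequence match rather than a second functional replicon.

The payload is recorded as CasX1, a 2,961 bp insert assembled by Gibson cloning. The promoter field reads "None", so no heterologous promoter was added. Since the stated purpose is to express the CasX locus, transcription may rely on native sequences within the cloned fragment, but the record does not say so. The automated feature table annotates only backbone elements in the first roughly 2.1 kb. The remaining sequence, where the CasX gene and any other locus components would lie, is unannotated, so the exact composition of the locus cannot be confirmed from the record. The plasmid serves to reconstitute this newly described CRISPR-Cas system, identified from metagenomic data, in E. coli for functional study.
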