Addgene plasmid #87685: pCasX1
Purpose: p15A plasmid expressing CasX locus from Deltaproteobacteria
Depositing lab: Jennifer Doudna. Depositing organization: University of California, Berkeley. Publication: New CRISPR-Cas systems from uncultivated microbes. Burstein D, Harrington LB, Strutt SC, Probst AJ, Anantharaman K, Thomas BC, Doudna JA, Banfield JF. Nature. 2016 Dec 22. doi: 10.1038/nature21059. PubMed 28005056.
Backbone
  Vector backbone: p15A
  Total vector size (bp): 5781
  Vector type: Bacterial Expression
Growth in bacteria
  Bacterial resistance: Chloramphenicol, 25 μg/mL
  Growth temperature: 37°C
  Growth strain: NEB Stable
  Copy number: Low Copy
Gene/Insert
  Gene/Insert name: CasX1
  Species: Deltaproteobacteria
  Insert size (bp): 2961
  GenBank ID: OGP07438.1
  Promoter: None
  Cloning method: Gibson Cloning
  Sequencing primers: 5′ gtgccgatcaacgtAtcattttcg; 3′ acgcagaaaggcccacccgaag
Terms and licenses: Academic/Nonprofit Terms; Industry Terms: Not Available to Industry
How to cite: pCasX1 was a gift from Jennifer Doudna (Addgene plasmid # 87685 ; http://n2t.net/addgene:87685 ; RRID:Addgene_87685)
